>Addgene plasmid #63805 | pBad_crtEBI_25 | depositor full sequence | sequence record 106538 | Full Sequence
CATAATGTGCCTGTCAAATGGACGAAGCAGGGATTCTGCAAACCCTATGCTACTCCCTCGAGCCGTCAAT
TGTCTGATTCGTTACCAATTATGACAACTTGACGGCTACATCATTCACTTTTTCTTCACAACCGGCACGG
AACTCGCTCGGGCTGGCCCCGGTGCATTTTTTAAATACCCGCGAGAAATAGAGTTGATCGTCAAAACCAA
CATTGCGACCGACGGTGGCGATAGGCATCCGGGTGGTGCTCAAAAGCAGCTTCGCCTGGCTGATACGTTG
GTCCTCGCGCCAGCTTAAGACGCTAATCCCTAACTGCTGGCGGAAAAGATGTGACAGACGCGACGGCGAC
AAGCAAACATGCTGTGCGACGCTGGCGATATCAAAATTGCTGTCTGCCAGGTGATCGCTGATGTACTGAC
AAGCCTCGCGTACCCGATTATCCATCGGTGGATGGAGCGACTCGTTAATCGCTTCCATGCGCCGCAGTAA
CAATTGCTCAAGCAGATTTATCGCCAGCAGCTCCGAATAGCGCCCTTCCCCTTGCCCGGCGTTAATGATT
TGCCCAAACAGGTCGCTGAAATGCGGCTGGTGCGCTTCATCCGGGCGAAAGAACCCCGTATTGGCAAATA
TTGACGGCCAGTTAAGCCATTCATGCCAGTAGGCGCGCGGACGAAAGTAAACCCACTGGTGATACCATTC
GCGAGCCTCCGGATGACGACCGTAGTGATGAATCTCTCCTGGCGGGAACAGCAAAATATCACCCGGTCGG
CAAACAAATTCTCGTCCCTGATTTTTCACCACCCCCTGACCGCGAATGGTGAGATTGAGAATATAACCTT
TCATTCCCAGCGGTCGGTCGATAAAAAAATCGAGATAACCGTTGGCCTCAATCGGCGTTAAACCCGCCAC
CAGATGGGCATTAAACGAGTATCCCGGCAGCAGGGGATCATTTTGCGCTTCAGCCATACTTTTCATACTC
CCGCCATTCAGAGAAGAAACCAATTGTCCATATTGCATCAGACATTGCCGTCACTGCGTCTTTTACTGGC
TCTTCTCGCTAACCAAACCGGTAACCCCGCTTATTAAAAGCATTCTGTAACAAAGCGGGACCAAAGCCAT
GACAAAAACGCGTAACAAAAGTGTCTATAATCACGGCAGAAAAGTCCACATTGATTATTTGCACGGCGTC
ACACTTTGCTATGCCATAGCATTTTTATCCATAAGATTAGCGGATCTTACCTGACGCTTTTTATCGCAAC
TCTCTACTGTTTCTCCATACCCGTGAATTCAACCAATATACCAAATAAAGAGTTGCGGAGGTCAAGGATG
GCATTCGAACAACGTATTGAAGCTGCTATGGCTGCTGCTATTGCACGTGGCCAGGGTAGCGAAGCTCCGT
CCAAACTGGCAACTGCGCTGGACTACGCTGTCACCCCTGGTGGTGCGCGCATTCGTCCGACTCTGCTGCT
GTCTGTCGCCACCGCTTGCGGCGATGACCGTCCTGCCCTGAGCGACGCGGCTGCGGTTGCCCTGGAACTG
ATCCATTGCGCTTCTCTGGTGCATGACGACCTGCCGTGCTTCGACGACGCTGAAATCCGTCGTGGTAAGC
CAACCGTTCATCGTGCATACAGCGAACCGCTGGCTATCCTGACTGGTGATTCCCTGATCGTTATGGGTTT
CGAAGTTCTGGCGCGTGCGGCGGCTGATCAGCCACAACGTGCCCTGCAACTGGTAACGGCTCTGGCGGTA
CGCACTGGTATGCCGATGGGCATCTGCGCTGGTCAGGGTTGGGAAAGCGAATCTCAGATCAACCTGTCTG
CATACCACCGTGCCAAAACTGGTGCCCTGTTCATCGCGGCTACTCAGATGGGCGCAATCGCAGCGGGTTA
CGAGGCGGAACCGTGGGAAGAACTGGGTGCGCGTATCGGCGAAGCGTTCCAGGTTGCAGATGATCTGCGT
GACGCGCTGTGCGATGCCGAAACCCTGGGTAAGCCGGCAGGTCAGGACGAAATCCATGCACGTCCGAACG
CTGTTCGCGAGTATGGTGTAGAAGGCGCGGCTAAACGCCTGAAAGACATCCTGGGTGGCGCGATCGCATC
CATCCCGTCCTGTCCAGGTGAAGCAATGCTGGCAGAGATGGTTCGTCGCTACGCCGAGAAAATCGTTCCA
GCTCAAGTTGCTGCACGCGTGTAATCTAGAACGTACACACACAATTATACGAAGGAGGTCCGAAATGATT
GCTTCTGCTGATCTGGATGCGTGTCGTGAAATGATTCGTACCGGCTCCTATAGCTTTCATGCCGCTTCTC
GTCTGCTGCCGGAACGCGTACGTGCGCCGAGCCTGGCGCTGTACGCCTTCTGCCGTGTAGCTGACGATGC
TGTGGATGAAGCTGTTAACGATGGCCAGCGTGAAGAAGATGCTGAAGTGAAACGCCGCGCAGTACTGAGC
CTGCGTGATCGTCTGGATCTGGTGTATGGCGGCCGTCCGCGTAACGCTCCTGCTGACCGCGCCTTTGCGG
CGGTCGTCGAAGAATTTGAAATGCCGCGTGCTCTGCCGGAAGCGCTGCTGGAAGGTCTGGCGTGGGATGC
GGTAGGCCGTTCCTACGACTCCTTCAGCGGTGTTCTGGATTACTCTGCGCGTGTTGCCGCAGCCGTTGGC
GCGATGATGTGTGTTCTGATGCGCGTTCGCGATCCTGATGTCCTGGCTCGTGCGTGCGATCTGGGTCTGG
CGATGCAACTGACCAACATCGCTCGTGACGTTGGCACTGACGCCCGTTCTGGTCGCATCTACCTGCCGCG
CGACTGGATGGAAGAGGAAGGCCTGCCGGTGGAAGAGTTCCTGGCACGCCCGGTGGTTGATGATCGCATC
CGTGCAGTCACTCACCGCCTGCTGCGCGCTGCGGACCGTCTGTACCTGCGTTCTGAGGCCGGTGTGTGTG
GCCTGCCGCTGGCTTGTCGTCCGGGCATTTACGCGGCACGTCACATCTATGCTGGTATTGGTGATGAAAT
CGCGCGTAACGGTTATGATTCTGTTACCCGTCGCGCTTTCACCACTCGTCGCCAGAAACTGGTTTGGCTG
GGTCTGTCCGCTACTCGCGCTGCTCTGAGCCCATTCGGTCCAGGTTGTGCAACCCTGCACGCCGCTCCGG
AACCAGAAGTCGCATTCCTGGTTAACGCGGCAGCACGCGCTCGTCCTCAGCGTGGCCGTAGCGAAGCTCT
GATTAGCGTTCTGGCTCAACTGGAGGCTCAGGATCGTCAGATCAGCCGCCAGCGTCTGGGTAACCGTGCG
AACCCGATCTAACTCGAAGCTTAAACCCAACAAATTAGACTATAATGAGTCTAATAATGCCATCTATTTC
TCCAGCCTCTGACGCTGATCGTGCTCTGGTTATCGGCTCTGGCCTGGGCGGCCTGGCCGCTGCTATGCGT
CTGGGTGCAAAAGGTTGGCGTGTTACCGTAATCGATAAACTGGACGTTCCGGGTGGCCGTGGCTCCAGCA
TCACGCAGGAGGGCCATCGTTTTGACCTGGGCCCGACCATTGTTACTGTACCTCAAAGCCTGCGTGACCT
GTGGAAAACTTGCGGTCGCGACTTCGACGCAGATGTGGAGCTGAAACCGATTGACCCATTCTACGAAGTT
CGTTGGCCAGATGGCTCTCACTTTACCGTTCGTCAGTCTACTGAAGCTATGAAAGCTGAAGTAGCACGCC
TGTCTCCAGGCGATGTTGCGGGCTACGAGAAATTCCTGAAGGATTCCGAGAAACGTTATTGGTTCGGTTA
TGAGGACCTGGGTCGTCGCTCCATGCACAAACTGTGGGATCTGATCAAAGTCCTGCCGACCTTCGGCATG
ATGCGTGCTGATCGTTCCGTCTACCAGCACGCGGCCCTGCGCGTCAAGGATGAACGCCTGCGCATGGCGC
TGTCCTTCCATCCTCTGTTCATTGGTGGTGATCCGTTCAATGTGACCAGCATGTACATCCTGGTATCTCA
ACTGGAGAAAGAATTTGGTGTACATTACGCGATCGGCGGTGTGGCCGCCATCGCAGCCGCGATGGCGAAA
GTGATTGAAGGTCAGGGCGGCTCCTTCCGCATGAACACTGAAGTGGACGAAATCCTGGTTGAAAAAGGCA
CCGCTACCGGTGTTCGCCTGGCGTCTGGCGAAGTACTGCGCGCTGGTCTGGTTGTAAGCAATGCGGACGC
AGGCCATACCTACATGCGTCTGCTGCGCAATCACCCTCGCCGTCGTTGGACTGACGCCCACGTTAAATCT
CGCCGCTGGAGCATGGGCCTGTTTGTTTGGTACTTTGGCACCAAAGGTACTAAAGGCATGTGGCCGGATG
TGGGTCATCACACCATCGTGAACGCTCCGCGTTACAAAGGCCTGGTTGAGGACATCTTCCTGAAAGGTAA
ACTGGCCAAAGACATGTCCCTGTACATCCATCGTCCATCTATCACTGATCCGACCGTTGCGCCAGAAGGC
GACGATACCTTCTACGCGCTGTCCCCAGTGCCGCACCTGAAACAGGCACAGCCGGTAGACTGGCAGGCGG
TTGCGGAGCCGTACCGCGAAAGCGTCCTGGAAGTCCTGGAACAATCCATGCCGGGCATTGGTGAACGCAT
TGGTCCAAGCCTGGTGTTCACGCCAGAAACTTTCCGTGATCGTTACCTGTCCCCGTGGGGTGCAGGCTTC
TCTATCGAACCGCGCATCCTGCAATCTGCTTGGTTCCGTCCGCATAATATCTCTGAAGAAGTCGCAAATC
TGTTTCTGGTTGGTGCGGGCACCCACCCAGGTGCCGGTGTACCGGGTGTTATTGGCTCTGCGGAGGTCAT
GGCGAAACTGGCTCCGGATGCGCCGCGTGCGCGCCGTGAAGCTGAACCGGCTGAGCGCCTGGCAGCAGAA
TAACCATAACACACACACACACAAGGTCGTCACAGCACCGGTGCTTAATAAAGATCTTCGACGTCTGCTG
TGTAAAAAAAAACCCCGCCCCTGACAGGGCGGGGTTTTTTTTCGCGGTTGTGAATGCCATATGGCTGTGC
TGTGGTATAAACGCAGAAAGGCCCACCCGAAGGTGAGCCAGTGTGACTCTAGTAGAGAGCGTTCACCGAC
AAACAACAGATAAAACGAAAGGCCCAGTCTTTCGACTGAGCCTTTCGTTTTATTTGATGCCTGGCCTAGG
TTCACGTAAGAGGTTCCAACTTTCACCATAATGAAATAAGATCACTACCGGGCGTATTTTTTGAGTTATC
GAGATTTTCAGGAGCTAAGGAAGCTAAAATGGAGAAAAAAATCACTGGATATACCACCGTTGATATATCC
CAATGGCATCGTAAAGAACATTTTGAGGCATTTCAGTCAGTTGCTCAATGTACCTATAACCAGACCGTTC
AGCTGGATATTACGGCCTTTTTAAAGACCGTAAAGAAAAATAAGCACAAGTTTTATCCGGCCTTTATTCA
CATTCTTGCCCGCCTGATGAATGCTCATCCGGAATTTCGTATGGCAATGAAAGACGGTGAGCTGGTGATA
TGGGATAGTGTTCACCCTTGTTACACCGTTTTCCATGAGCAAACTGAAACGTTTTCATCGCTCTGGAGTG
AATACCACGACGATTTCCGGCAGTTTCTACACATATATTCGCAAGATGTGGCGTGTTACGGTGAAAACCT
GGCCTATTTCCCTAAAGGGTTTATTGAGAATATGTTTTTCGTCTCAGCCAATCCCTGGGTGAGTTTCACC
AGTTTTGATTTAAACGTGGCCAATATGGACAACTTCTTCGCCCCCGTTTTCACCATGGGCAAATATTATA
CGCAAGGCGACAAGGTGCTGATGCCGCTGGCGATTCAGGTTCATCATGCCGTTTGTGATGGCTTCCATGT
CGGCAGAATGCTTAATGAATTACAACAGTACTGCGATGAGTGGCAGGGCGGGGCGTAATTTGATATCGGT
ACCGCTTGGACTCCTGTTGATAGATCCAGTAATGACCTCAGAACTCCATCTGGATTTGTTCAGAACGCTC
GGTTGCCGCCGGGCGTTTTTTATTGGTGAGAATCCAAGCACCCGGGCATGACCAAAATCCCTTAACGTGA
GTTTTCGTTCCACTGAGCGTCAGACCCCGTAGAAAAGATCAAAGGATCTTCTTGAGATCCTTTTTTTCTG
CGCGTAATCTGCTGCTTGCAAACAAAAAAACCACCGCTACCAGCGGTGGTTTGTTTGCCGGATCAAGAGC
TACCAACTCTTTTTCCGAAGGTAACTGGCTTCAGCAGAGCGCAGATACCAAATACTGTCCTTCTAGTGTA
GCCGTAGTTAGGCCACCACTTCAAGAACTCTGTAGCACCGCCTACATACCTCGCTCTGCTAATCCTGTTA
CCAGTGGCTGCTGCCAGTGGCGATAAGTCGTGTCTTACCGGGTTGGACTCAAGACGATAGTTACCGGATA
AGGCGCAGCGGTCGGGCTGAACGGGGGGTTCGTGCACACAGCCCAGCTTGGAGCGAACGACCTACACCGA
ACTGAGATACCTACAGCGTGAGCTATGAGAAAGCGCCACGCTTCCCGAAGGGAGAAAGGCGGACAGGTAT
CCGGTAAGCGGCAGGGTCGGAACAGGAGAGCGCACGAGGGAGCTTCCAGGGGGAAACGCCTGGTATCTTT
ATAGTCCTGTCGGGTTTCGCCACCTCTGACTTGAGCGTCGATTTTTGTGATGCTCGTCAGGGGGGCGGAG
CCTATGGAAAAACGCCAGCAACGCGGCCTTTTTACGGTTCCTGGCCTTTTGCTGGCCTTTTGCTCACATG
TTCTTTCCTGCGTTATCCCCTGATTCTGTGGATAACCGTATTACCGCCTTTGAGTGAGCTGATACCTGGA
TCCTGATAAATGATTTCTGCAGAAAA
Features (pLannotate 1.2.2; 11 found; start..end, strand, type, name):
     89..967     -  CDS            araC: L-arabinose regulatory protein; araC
    994..1278    +  promoter       araBAD promoter: araBAD; promoter of the L-arabinose operon of E. coli; the araC regulatory gene is transcribed in the opposite direction (Guzman et al., 1995)
   1328..2191    +  CDS            crtE: CRTE_RHOS4 - Protein inferred from homology: Swiss-Prot protein existence level 3. Catalyzes the condensation of farnesyl diphosphate (FPP) and isopentenyl diphosphate (IPP) to yield geranylgeranyl diphosphate (GGPP) needed for biosynthesis of carotenoids and diterpenes. From Rhodobacter sphaeroides (strain ATCC 17023 / DSM 158 / JCM 6121 / NBRC 12203 / NCIMB 8253 / ATH 2.4.1.) (Cereibacter sphaeroides).
   2235..3299    +  CDS            crtB: CRTB_RHOS4 - Protein inferred from homology: Swiss-Prot protein existence level 3. Involved in the biosynthesis of carotenoids. Catalyzes the condensation of two molecules of geranylgeranyl diphosphate (GGPP) to give prephytoene diphosphate (PPPP) and the subsequent rearrangement of the cyclopropylcarbinyl intermediate to yield phytoene (By similarity). From Rhodobacter sphaeroides (strain ATCC 17023 / DSM 158 / JCM 6121 / NBRC 12203 / NCIMB 8253 / ATH 2.4.1.) (Cereibacter sphaeroides).
   3380..4858    +  CDS            crtI (fragment): CRTI_RHOCB - Experimental evidence at protein level: Swiss-Prot protein existence level 1. Converts phytoene into all-trans-neurosporene as the major product, via the intermediary of phytofluene and zeta-carotene, by the introduction of three double bonds. Both intermediates, phytofluene and zeta-carotene, can be used as substrates and converted to neurosporene. 1,2-epoxy phytoene is also a suitable substrate whereas the C30 diapophytoene is not. From Rhodobacter capsulatus (strain ATCC BAA-309 / NBRC 16581 / SB1003).
   5052..5079    -  terminator     T7Te terminator: phage T7 early transcription terminator
   5095..5166    -  terminator     rrnB T1 terminator: transcription terminator T1 from the E. coli rrnB gene
   5183..5278    +  promoter       cat promoter (fragment): promoter of the E. coli cat gene encoding chloramphenicol acetyltransferase
   5279..5935    +  CDS            cat: CAT_ECOLX - Experimental evidence at protein level: Swiss-Prot protein existence level 1. This enzyme is an effector of chloramphenicol resistance in bacteria. From Escherichia coli. This protein is used as a marker in many commonly used cloning vectors, such as pACYC184.
   5959..6053    +  terminator     lambda t0 terminator: transcription terminator from phage lambda
   6142..6730    +  rep_origin     ori: high-copy-number ColE1/pMB1/pBR322/pUC origin of replication
