[The description below was written by a language model from this plasmid's Addgene catalogue record and pLannotate feature annotations shown in this document.]
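Description:
pBad_crtEBI_25 is a bacterial expression plasmid of about 6.9 kb, built by Gibson assembly on a backbone the record calls FTV. It replicates in E. coli from a high-copy ColE1/pUC-type origin. Selection is with chloramphenicol through a cat gene that has its own promoter and is followed by a lambda t0 terminator.

The payload is a three-gene carotenoid operon, crtE, crtB and crtI, derived from Rhodobacter and codon-optimized for E. coli. The genes lie in the same orientation downstream of the araBAD promoter, and the regulator araC is encoded divergently upstream, so transcription of the operon is arabinose-inducible. CrtE condenses farnesyl diphosphate with isopentenyl diphosphate to give geranylgeranyl diphosphate. CrtB joins two of these molecules to form phytoene, and CrtI introduces three double bonds to convert phytoene into neurosporene. The automated annotation matches crtE and crtB to R. sphaeroides proteins, whereas crtI is matched as a partial hit to the R. capsulatus enzyme. The catalogue entry gives only the genus. T7Te and rrnB T1 terminator elements are annotated between the operon and the cat cassette, both on the reverse strand.

Short unannotated gaps separate the coding sequences and presumably hold the ribosome binding sites, though the record does not describe them. The numeric suffix and the associated work on mapping and optimizing multi-protein genetic systems suggest that this is one member of a series of variants with differing expression levels, but this is not stated explicitly. The plasmid is used for neurosporene production in E. coli, and the depositor notes that overproduction requires a specific engineered host strain, E_IF3_15.
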