Addgene plasmid #63805: pBad_crtEBI_25
Purpose: expresses crtEBI genes for neurosporene production
Depositing lab: Howard Salis. Depositing organization: Pennsylvania State University. Publication: Efficient search, mapping, and optimization of multi-protein genetic systems in diverse bacteria. Farasat I, Kushwaha M, Collens J, Easterbrook M, Guido M, Salis HM. Mol Syst Biol. 2014 Jun 21;10:731. doi: 10.15252/msb.20134955. PubMed 24952589.
Backbone
  Vector backbone: FTV
  Vector type: Bacterial Expression
Growth in bacteria
  Bacterial resistance: Chloramphenicol, 25 μg/mL
  Growth temperature: 30°C
  Growth strain: DH10B
  Copy number: High Copy
Gene/Insert
  Gene/Insert name: crtEBI operon
  Species: Rhodobactor
  Mutation: Codon optimized for E.coli
  Promoter: PBAD
  Cloning method: Gibson Cloning
  Sequencing primers: 5′ pBAD-F; 3′ rrnB-T1-term-F
Terms and licenses: Academic/Nonprofit Terms; Industry Terms: Not Available to Industry
Depositor comments: Needs to be grown in E_IF3_15 strain for overproduction of neurosporene
How to cite: pBad_crtEBI_25 was a gift from Howard Salis (Addgene plasmid # 63805 ; http://n2t.net/addgene:63805 ; RRID:Addgene_63805)
