>Addgene plasmid #63805 | pBad_crtEBI_25 | addgene partial sequence | sequence record 108438 | CAT-R 5'-GCAACTGACTGAAATGCCTC-3'
ACGGTGGTATATCCAGTGATTTTTTTCTCCATTTTAGCTTCCTTAGCTCCTGAAAATCTCGATAACTCAA
AAAATACGCCCGGTAGTGATCTTATTTCATTATGGTGAAAGTTGGAACCTCTTACGTGAACCTAGGCCAG
GCATCAAATAAAACGAAAGGCTCAGTCGAAAGACTGGGCCTTTCGTTTTATCTGTTGTTTGTCGGTGAAC
GCTCTCTACTAGAGTCACACTGGCTCACCTTCGGGTGGGCCTTTCTGCGTTTATACCACAGCACAGCCAT
ATGGCATTCACAACCGCGAAAAAAAACCCCGCCCTGTCAGGGGCGGGGTTTTTTTTTACACAGCAGACGT
CGAAGATCTTTATTAAGCACCGGTGCTGTGACGACCTTGTGTGTGTGTGTGTTATGGTTATTCTGCTGCC
AGGCGCTCAGCCGGTTCAGCTTCACGGCGCGCACGCGGCGCATCCGGAGCCAGTTTCGCCATGACCTCCG
CAGAGCCAATAACACCCGGTACACCGGCACCTGGGTGGGTGCCCGCACCAACCAGAAACAGATTTGCGAC
TTCTTCAGAGATATTATGCGGACGGAACCAAGCAGATTGCAGGATGCGCGGTTCGATAGAGAAGCCTGCA
CCCCACGGGGACAGGTAACGATCACGGAAAGTTTCTGGCGTGAACACCAGGCTTGGACCAATGCGTTCAC
CAATGCCCGGCATGGATTGTTCCAGGACTTCCAGGACGCTTTCGCGGTACGGCTCCGCAACCGCCTGCCA
GTCTACCGGCTGTGCCTG
