>Addgene plasmid #63805 | pBad_crtEBI_25 | addgene partial sequence | sequence record 108440 | pBAD-F 5'-ATGCCATAGCATTTTTATCC-3'
CGCAACTCTCTACTGTTTCTCCATACCCGTGAATTCAACCAATATACCAAATAAAGAGTTGCGGAGGTCA
AGGATGGCATTCGAACAACGTATTGAAGCTGCTATGGCTGCTGCTATTGCACGTGGCCAGGGTAGCGAAG
CTCCGTCCAAACTGGCAACTGCGCTGGACTACGCTGTCACCCCTGGTGGTGCGCGCATTCGTCCGACTCT
GCTGCTGTCTGTCGCCACCGCTTGCGGCGATGACCGTCCTGCCCTGAGCGACGCGGCTGCGGTTGCCCTG
GAACTGATCCATTGCGCTTCTCTGGTGCATGACGACCTGCCGTGCTTCGACGACGCTGAAATCCGTCGCG
GTAAGCCAACCGTTCATCGTGCATACAGCGAACCGCTGGCTATCCTGACTGGTGATTCCCTGATCGTTAT
GGGTTTCGAAGTTCTGGCGCGTGCGGCGGCTGATCAGCCACAACGTGCCCTGCAACTGGTAACGGCTCTG
GCGGTACGCACTGGTATGCCGATGGGCATCTGCGCTGGTCAGGGTTGGGAAAGCGAATCTCAGATCAACC
TGTCTGCATACCACCGTGCCAAAACTGGTGCCCTGTTCATCGCGGCTACTCAGATGGGCGCAATCGCAGC
GGGTTACGAGGCGGAACCGTGGGAAGAACTGGGTGCGCGTATCGGCGAAGCGTTCCAGGTTGCAGATGAT
CTGCGTGACGCGCTGTGCGATGCCG
